>Addgene plasmid #138599 | pcDNA3.1_GP1Fc Cl13 | addgene full sequence | sequence record 292711 | Addgene NGS Result
GACATTGATTATTGACTAGTTATTAATAGTAATCAATTACGGGGTCATTAGTTCATAGCCCATATATGGA
GTTCCGCGTTACATAACTTACGGTAAATGGCCCGCCTGGCTGACCGCCCAACGACCCCCGCCCATTGACG
TCAATAATGACGTATGTTCCCATAGTAACGCCAATAGGGACTTTCCATTGACGTCAATGGGTGGAGTATT
TACGGTAAACTGCCCACTTGGCAGTACATCAAGTGTATCATATGCCAAGTACGCCCCCTATTGACGTCAA
TGACGGTAAATGGCCCGCCTGGCATTATGCCCAGTACATGACCTTATGGGACTTTCCTACTTGGCAGTAC
ATCTACGTATTAGTCATCGCTATTACCATGGTGATGCGGTTTTGGCAGTACATCAATGGGCGTGGATAGC
GGTTTGACTCACGGGGATTTCCAAGTCTCCACCCCATTGACGTCAATGGGAGTTTGTTTTGGCACCAAAA
TCAACGGGACTTTCCAAAATGTCGTAACAACTCCGCCCCATTGACGCAAATGGGCGGTAGGCGTGTACGG
TGGGAGGTCTATATAAGCAGAGCTCTCTGGCTAACTAGAGAACCCACTGCTTACTGGCTTATCGAAATTA
ATACGACTCACTATAGGGAGACCCAAGCTGGCTAGCAGGATGGGTCAGATTGTGACAATGTTTGAGGCTC
TGCCTCACATCATCGATGAGGTGATCAACATTGTCATTATTGTGCTTATCGTGATCACGGGTATCAAGGC
TGTCTACAATTTTGCCACCTGTGGGATATTCGCATTGATCAGTTTCCTACTTCTGGCTGGCAGGTCCTGT
GGCATGTACGGTCTTAAGGGACCCGACATTTACAAAGGAGTTTACCAATTTAAGTCAGTGGAGTTTGATA
TGTCACATCTGAACCTGACCATGCCCAACGCATGTTCAGCCAACAACTCCCACCATTACATCAGTATGGG
GACTTCTGGACTAGAATTGACCTTCACCAATGATTCCATCATCAGTCACAACTTTTGCAATCTGACCTCT
GCCTTCAACAAAAAGACCTTTGACCACACACTCATGAGTATAGTTTCGAGCCTACACCTCAGTATCAGAG
GGAACTCCAACTATAAGGCAGTATCCTGCGACTTCAACAATGGCATAACCATCCAATACAACTTGACATT
CTCAGATGCACAAAGTGCTCAGAGCCAGTGTAGAACCTTCAGAGGTAGAGTCCTAGATATGTTTAGAACT
GCCTTCGGGGGGAAATACATGAGGAGTGGCTGGGGCTGGACAGGCTCAGATGGCAAGACCACCTGGTGTA
GCCAGACGAGTTACCAATACCTGATTATACAAAATAGAACCTGGGAAAACCACTGCACATATGCAGGTCC
TTTTGGGATGTCCAGGATTCTCCTTTCCCAAGAGAAGACTAAGTTCCTCACTAGGAGACTAGCGCTGCAG
GAGCCCAAATCTTGTGACAAAACTCACACATGTCCACCGTGCCCAGCACCTGAACTCCTGGGGGGACCGT
CAGTCTTCCTCTTCCCCCCAAAACCCAAGGACACCCTCATGATCTCCCGGACCCCTGAGGTCACATGCGT
GGTGGTGGACGTGAGCCACGAAGACCCTGAGGTCAAGTTCAACTGGTACGTGGACGGCGTGGAGGTGCAT
AATGCCAAGACAAAGCCGCGGGAGGAGCAGTACAACAGCACGTACCGTGTGGTCAGCGTCCTCACCGTCC
TGCACCAGGACTGGCTGAATGGCAAGGAGTACAAGTGCAAGGTCTCCAACAAAGCCCTCCCAGCCCCCAT
CGAGAAAACCATCTCCAAAGCCAAAGGGCAGCCCCGAGAACCACAGGTGTACACCCTGCCCCCATCCCGG
GAGGAGATGACCAAGAACCAGGTCAGCCTGACCTGCCTGGTCAAAGGCTTCTATCCCAGCGACATCGCCG
TGGAGTGGGAGAGCAATGGGCAGCCGGAGAACAACTACAAGACCACGCCTCCCGTGCTGGACTCCGACGG
CTCCTTCTTCCTCTATAGCAAGCTCACCGTGGACAAGAGCAGGTGGCAGCAGGGGAACGTCTTCTCATGC
TCCGTGATGCATGAGGCTCTGCACAACCACTACACGCAGAAGAGCCTCTCCCTGTCTCCGGGTAAATGAG
CGGCCGCTCGAGTCTAGAGGGCCCGTTTAAACCCGCTGATCAGCCTCGACTGTGCCTTCTAGTTGCCAGC
CATCTGTTGTTTGCCCCTCCCCCGTGCCTTCCTTGACCCTGGAAGGTGCCACTCCCACTGTCCTTTCCTA
ATAAAATGAGGAAATTGCATCGCATTGTCTGAGTAGGTGTCATTCTATTCTGGGGGGTGGGGTGGGGCAG
GACAGCAAGGGGGAGGATTGGGAAGACAATAGCAGGCATGCTGGGGATGCGGTGGGCTCTATGGCTTCTG
AGGCGGAAAGAACCAGCTGGGGCTCTAGGGGGTATCCCC
[124 nt withheld, positions 2490-2613]
C
[91 nt withheld, positions 2615-2705]
A
[49 nt withheld, positions 2707-2755]
CCTTTGACGTTGGAGTCCACGTTCTTT
[37 nt withheld, positions 2783-2819]
ACCCTATCTCGGTCTATTCTTTTGATTTATAAGGGATTTTGCCGATTTCGGCCTATTGGTTAAAAAATGA
GCTGATTTAACAAAAATTTAACGCGAATTAATTCTGTGGAATGTGTGTCAGTTAGGGTGTGGAAAGTCCC
CAGGCTCCCCAGCAGGCAGAAGTATGCAAAGCATGCATCTCAATTAGTCAGCAACCAGGTGTGGAAAGTC
CCCAGGCTCCCCAGCAGGCAGAAGTATGCAAAGCATGCATCTCAATTAGTCAGCAACCATAGTCCCGCCC
CTAACTCCGCCCATCCCGCCCCTAACTCCGCCCAGTTCCGCCCATTCTCCGCCCCATGGCTGACTAATTT
TTTTTATTTATGCAGAGGCCGAGGCCGCCTCTGCCTCTGAGCTATTCCAGAAGTAGTGAGGAGGCTTTTT
TGGAGGCCTAGGCTTTTGCAAAAAGCTCCCGGGAGCTTGTATATCCATTTTCGGATCTGATCAAGAGACA
GGATGAGGATCGTTTCGCATGATTGAACAAGATGGATTGCACGCAGGTTCTCCGGCCGCTTGGGTGGAGA
GGCTATTCGGCTATGACTGGGCACAACAGACAATCGGCTGCTCTGATGCCGCCGTGTTCCGGCTGTCAGC
GCAGGGGCGCCCGGTTCTTTTTGTCAAGACCGACCTGTCCGGTGCCCTGAATGAACTGCAGGACGAGGCA
GCGCGGCTATCGTGGCTGGCCACGACGGGCGTTCCTTGCGCAGCTGTGCTCGACGTTGTCACTGAAGCGG
GAAGGGACTGGCTGCTATTGGGCGAAGTGCCGGGGCAGGATCTCCTGTCATCTCACCTTGCTCCTGCCGA
GAAAGTATCCATCATGGCTGATGCAATGCGGCGGCTGCATACGCTTGATCCGGCTACCTGCCCATTCGAC
CACCAAGCGAAACATCGCATCGAGCGAGCACGTACTCGGATGGAAGCCGGTCTTGTCGATCAGGATGATC
TGGACGAAGAGCATCAGGGGCTCGCGCCAGCCGAACTGTTCGCCAGGCTCAAGGCGCGCATGCCCGACGG
CGAGGATCTCGTCGTGACCCATGGCGATGCCTGCTTGCCGAATATCATGGTGGAAAATGGCCGCTTTTCT
GGATTCATCGACTGTGGCCGGCTGGGTGTGGCGGACCGCTATCAGGACATAGCGTTGGCTACCCGTGATA
TTGCTGAAGAGCTTGGCGGCGAATGGGCTGACCGCTTCCTCGTGCTTTACGGTATCGCCGCTCCCGATTC
GCAGCGCATCGCCTTCTATCGCCTTCTTGACGAGTTCTTCTGAGCGGGACTCTGGGGTTCGAAATGACCG
ACCAAGCGACGCCCAACCTGCCATCACGAGATTTCGATTCCACCGCCGCCTTCTATGAAAGGTTGGGCTT
CGGAATCGTTTTCCGGGACGCCGGCTGGATGATCCTCCAGCGCGGGGATCTCATGCTGGAGTTCTTCGCC
CACCCCAACTTGTTTATTGCAGCTTATAATGGTTACAAATAAAGCAATAGCATCACAAATTTCACAAATA
AAGCATTTTTTTCACTGCATTCTAGTTGTGGTTTGTCCAAACTCATCAATGTATCTTATCATGTCTGTAT
ACCGTCGACCTCTAGCTAGAGCTTGGCGTAATCATGGTCATAGCTGTTTCCTGTGTGAAATTGTTATCCG
CTCACAATTCCACACAACATACGAGCCGGAAGCATAAAGTGTAAAGCCTGGGGTGCCTAATGAGTGAGCT
AACTCACATTAATTGCGTTGCGCTCACTGCCCGCTTTCCAGTCGGGAAACCTGTCGTGCCAGCTGCATTA
ATGAATCGGCCAACGCGCGGGGAGAGGCGGTTTGCGTATTGGGCGCTCTTCCGCTTCCTCGCTCACTGAC
TCGCTGCGCTCGGTCGTTCGGCTGCGGCGAGCGGTATCAGCTCACTCAAAGGCGGTAATACGGTTATCCA
CAGAATCAGGGGATAACGCAGGAAAGAACATGTGAGCAAAAGGCCAGCAAAAGGCCAGGAACCGTAAAAA
GGCCGCGTTGCTGGCGTTTTTCCATAGGCTCCGCCCCCCTGACGAGCATCACAAAAATCGACGCTCAAGT
CAGAGGTGGCGAAACCCGACAGGACTATAAAGATACCAGGCGTTTCCCCCTGGAAGCTCCCTCGTGCGCT
CTCCTGTTCCGACCCTGCCGCTTACCGGATACCTGTCCGCCTTTCTCCCTTCGGGAAGCGTGGCGCTTTC
TCATAGCTCACGCTGTAGGTATCTCAGTTCGGTGTAGGTCGTTCGCTCCAAGCTGGGCTGTGTGCACGAA
CCCCCCGTTCAGCCCGACCGCTGCGCCTTATCCGGTAACTATCGTCTTGAGTCCAACCCGGTAAGACACG
ACTTATCGCCACTGGCAGCAGCCACTGGTAACAGGATTAGCAGAGCGAGGTATGTAGGCGGTGCTACAGA
GTTCTTGAAGTGGTGGCCTAACTACGGCTACACTAGAAGAACAGTATTTGGTATCTGCGCTCTGCTGAAG
CCAGTTACCTTCGGAAAAAGAGTTGGTAGCTCTTGATCCGGCAAACAAACCACCGCTGGTAGCGGTGGTT
TTTTTGTTTGCAAGCAGCAGATTACGCGCAGAAAAAAAGGATCTCAAGAAGATCCTTTGATCTTTTCTAC
GGGGTCTGACGCTCAGTGGAACGAAAACTCACGTTAAGGGATTTTGGTCATGAGATTATCAAAAAGGATC
TTCACCTAGATCCTTTTAAATTAAAAATGAAGTTTTAAATCAATCTAAAGTATATATGAGTAAACTTGGT
CTGACAGTTACCAATGCTTAATCAGTGAGGCACCTATCTCAGCGATCTGTCTATTTCGTTCATCCATAGT
TGCCTGACTCCCCGTCGTGTAGATAACTACGATACGGGAGGGCTTACCATCTGGCCCCAGTGCTGCAATG
ATACCGCGAGACCCACGCTCACCGGCTCCAGATTTATCAGCAATAAACCAGCCAGCCGGAAGGGCCGAGC
GCAGAAGTGGTCCTGCAACTTTATCCGCCTCCATCCAGTCTATTAATTGTTGCCGGGAAGCTAGAGTAAG
TAGTTCGCCAGTTAATAGTTTGCGCAACGTTGTTGCCATTGCTACAGGCATCGTGGTGTCACGCTCGTCG
TTTGGTATGGCTTCATTCAGCTCCGGTTCCCAACGATCAAGGCGAGTTACATGATCCCCCATGTTGTGCA
AAAAAGCGGTTAGCTCCTTCGGTCCTCCGATCGTTGTCAGAAGTAAGTTGGCCGCAGTGTTATCACTCAT
GGTTATGGCAGCACTGCATAATTCTCTTACTGTCATGCCATCCGTAAGATGCTTTTCTGTGACTGGTGAG
TACTCAACCAAGTCATTCTGAGAATAGTGTATGCGGCGACCGAGTTGCTCTTGCCCGGCGTCAATACGGG
ATAATACCGCGCCACATAGCAGAACTTTAAAAGTGCTCATCATTGGAAAACGTTCTTCGGGGCGAAAACT
CTCAAGGATCTTACCGCTGTTGAGATCCAGTTCGATGTAACCCACTCGTGCACCCAACTGATCTTCAGCA
TCTTTTACTTTCACCAGCGTTTCTGGGTGAGCAAAAACAGGAAGGCAAAATGCCGCAAAAAAGGGAATAA
GGGCGACACGGAAATGTTGAATACTCATACTCTTCCTTTTTCAATATTATTGAAGCATTTATCAGGGTTA
TTGTCTCATGAGCGGATACATATTTGAATGTATTTAGAAAAATAAACAAATAGGGGTTCCGCGCACATTT
CCCCGAAAAGTGCCACCTGACGTCGACGGATCGGGAGATCTCCCGATCCCCTATGGTGCACTCTCAGTAC
AATCTGCTCTGATGCCGCATAGTTAAGCCAGTATCTGCTCCCTGCTTGTGTGTTGGAGGTCGCTGAGTAG
TGCGCGAGCAAAATTTAAGCTACAACAAGGCAAGGCTTGACCGACAATTGCATGAAGAATCTGCTTAGGG
TTAGGCGTTTTGCGCTGCTTCGCGATGTACGGGCCAGATATACGCGTT
Features (pLannotate 1.2.2; 21 found; start..end, strand, type, name):
      1..380     +  enhancer       CMV enhancer: human cytomegalovirus immediate early enhancer
    381..584     +  promoter       CMV promoter: human cytomegalovirus (CMV) immediate early promoter
    580..613     +  LTR            5' LTR (truncated) (fragment): truncated 5' long terminal repeat (LTR) from HIV-1
    629..647     +  promoter       T7 promoter: promoter for bacteriophage T7 RNA polymerase
    670..1464    +  CDS            GPC (fragment): GLYC_LYCVA - Also known as GP-C. Experimental evidence at protein level: Swiss-Prot protein existence level 1. [Glycoprotein G1]: interacts with the host receptor (By similarity). Mediates virus attachment to host receptor alpha- dystroglycan DAG1. This attachment induces virion internalization predominantly through clathrin- and caveolin-independent endocytosis (PubMed:9851928). From Lymphocytic choriomeningitis virus (strain Armstrong) (LCMV).
   1471..2166    +  CDS            IGHG1 (fragment): IGHG1_HUMAN - Experimental evidence at protein level: Swiss-Prot protein existence level 1. Constant region of immunoglobulin heavy chains. Immunoglobulins, also known as antibodies, are membrane-bound or secreted glycoproteins produced by B lymphocytes. In the recognition phase of humoral immunity, the membrane-bound immunoglobulins serve as receptors which, upon binding of a specific antigen, trigger the clonal expansion and differentiation of B lymphocytes into immunoglobulins- secreting plasma cells. Secreted immunoglobulins mediate the effector phase of humoral immunity, which results in
   2220..2444    +  polyA_signal   bGH poly(A) signal: bovine growth hormone polyadenylation signal
   2448..2469    +  promoter       SV40 promoter (fragment): SV40 enhancer and early promoter
   2490..2918    +  rep_origin     f1 ori (sequence partly withheld): f1 bacteriophage origin of replication; arrow indicates direction of (+) strand synthesis
   2932..3261    +  promoter       SV40 promoter: SV40 enhancer and early promoter
   3328..4119    +  CDS            neo: KKA2_KLEPN - Also known as kan, nptII. Experimental evidence at protein level: Swiss-Prot protein existence level 1. Resistance to kanamycin, neomycin, paromomycin, ribostamycin, butirosin and gentamicin B. From Klebsiella pneumoniae.
   4143..4301    +  CDS            ble (fragment): BLE_KLEPN - Experimental evidence at protein level: Swiss-Prot protein existence level 1. Binding protein with a strong affinity to the bleomycin family of antibiotics. Binds to CL990; an antimitotic-antibiotic compound. From Klebsiella pneumoniae.
   4296..4417    +  polyA_signal   SV40 poly(A) signal: SV40 polyadenylation signal
   4490..4506    -  protein_bind   lac operator: The lac repressor binds to the lac operator to inhibit transcription in E. coli. This inhibition can be relieved by adding lactose or isopropyl-β-D-thiogalactopyranoside (IPTG). lac repressor encoded by lacI
   4514..4544    -  promoter       lac promoter: promoter for the E. coli lac operon
   4559..4580    -  protein_bind   CAP binding site: CAP binding activates transcription in the presence of cAMP. E. coli catabolite activator protein
   4593..4685    -  CDS            lacI (fragment): lac repressor; lacI; The lac repressor binds to the lac operator to inhibit transcription in E. coli. This inhibition can be relieved by adding lactose or isopropyl-β-D-thiogalactopyranoside (IPTG).
   4868..5456    -  rep_origin     ori: high-copy-number ColE1/pMB1/pBR322/pUC origin of replication
   5627..6487    -  CDS            AmpR: β-lactamase; bla; confers resistance to ampicillin, carbenicillin, and related antibiotics
   6488..6592    -  promoter       AmpR promoter: bla
   6651..6703    -  misc_feature   bom (fragment): basis of mobility region from pBR322
