[The description below was written by a language model from this plasmid's Addgene catalogue record and pLannotate feature annotations shown in this document.]
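Description:
pcDNA3.1_GP1Fc Cl13 is a mammalian expression plasmid built on the pcDNA3.1 backbone that produces the GP1 receptor-binding subunit of the lymphocytic choriomeningitis virus (LCMV) Clone 13 glycoprotein fused to the Fc region of human IgG. It is propagated in E. coli as a high-copy plasmid through a ColE1/pUC-type origin with ampicillin selection (AmpR under its own bla promoter). An f1 origin is also present. For selection in mammalian cells, an SV40 early promoter drives the neomycin phosphotransferase gene, terminated by an SV40 poly(A) signal, which allows G418 selection of stable transfectants. The catalogue lists a total size of about 7 kb, and the sequenced record is 6,857 nt.

The roughly 1.5 kb insert was cloned between NheI and NotI sites, both retained, downstream of the CMV immediate-early enhancer and promoter and an intervening T7 promoter, and is followed by the bovine growth hormone polyadenylation signal. The feature table shows an N-terminal fragment of the LCMV glycoprotein precursor GPC, immediately followed in the same orientation by a fragment of the human IGHG1 constant region. The annotation tool matched the GPC fragment to the Armstrong strain reference entry, whereas the catalogue specifies Clone 13. GP1 mediates virus attachment to the host receptor alpha-dystroglycan. An Fc fusion of this type normally yields a protein that can be captured or detected through the Fc portion. The record gives no specific application beyond expression of the fusion, but the associated study concerns humoral immunity in chronic viral infection, consistent with use of the protein as an LCMV antigen reagent. Short annotated hits such as the truncated HIV-1 LTR, ble, lacI and bom fragments appear to be backbone remnants or incidental matches, not functional elements.
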