Addgene plasmid #138599: pcDNA3.1_GP1Fc Cl13
Purpose: Expresses GP1 of LCMV Cl13 fused with human IgG (Fc fusion)
Depositing lab: Annette Oxenius. Depositing organization: ETH Zurich (Swiss Federal Institute of Technology). Publication: Quantitative and Qualitative Analysis of Humoral Immunity Reveals Continued and Personalized Evolution in Chronic Viral Infection. Krautler NJ, Yermanos A, Pedrioli A, Welten SPM, Lorge D, Greczmiel U, Bartsch I, Scheuermann J, Kiefer JD, Eyer K, Menzel U, Greiff V, Neri D, Stadler T, Reddy ST, Oxenius A. Cell Rep. 2020 Jan 28;30(4):997-1012.e6. doi: 10.1016/j.celrep.2019.12.088. PubMed 31995768.
Backbone
  Vector backbone: pcDNA3.1
  Backbone size w/o insert (bp): 5500
  Total vector size (bp): 7000
  Vector type: Mammalian Expression
  Selectable markers: Neomycin (select with G418)
Growth in bacteria
  Bacterial resistance: Ampicillin, 100 μg/mL
  Growth temperature: 37°C
  Growth strain: DH5alpha
  Copy number: High Copy
  Growth instructions: -
Gene/Insert
  Gene/Insert name: LCMV GP1-Fc
  Species: H. sapiens (human); Lymphocytic Choriomeningitis Virus (LCMV) Strain Clone 13
  Insert size (bp): 1497
  Promoter: CMV
  Tag / fusion protein: Fc fusion protein
  Cloning method: Restriction Enzyme; 5′ cloning site NheI (not destroyed); 3′ cloning site NotI (not destroyed)
  Sequencing primers: 5′ CAG AGC TCT CTG GCT AAC TA; 3′ CTT CCA GGG TCA AGG AAG
Resource information
  A portion of this plasmid was derived from a plasmid made by: Dr. Bruno Eschli
Terms and licenses: Academic/Nonprofit Terms; Industry Terms: Not Available to Industry
How to cite: pcDNA3.1_GP1Fc Cl13 was a gift from Annette Oxenius (Addgene plasmid # 138599 ; http://n2t.net/addgene:138599 ; RRID:Addgene_138599)
