>Addgene plasmid #138599 | pcDNA3.1_GP1Fc Cl13 | depositor partial sequence | sequence record 267767 | GP1-Fc insert
CTGGCTTATCGAATTAATACGACTCACTATAGGGAGACCCAAGCTGGCTAGCAGGATGGGTCAGATTGTG
ACAATGTTTGAGGCTCTGCCTCACATCATCGATGAGGTGATCAACATTGTCATTATTGTGCTTATCGTGA
TCACGGGTATCAAGGCTGTCTACAATTTTGCCACCTGTGGGATATTCGCATTGATCAGTTTCCTACTTCT
GGCTGGCAGGTCCTGTGGCATGTACGGTCTTAAGGGACCCGACATTTACAAAGGAGTTTACCAATTTAAG
TCAGTGGAGTTTGATATGTCACATCTGAACCTGACCATGCCCAACGCATGTTCAGCCAACAACTCCCACC
ATTACATCAGTATGGGGACTTCTGGACTAGAATTGACCTTCACCAATGATTCCATCATCAGTCACAACTT
TTGCAATCTGACCTCTGCCTTCAACAAAAAGACCTTTGACCACACACTCATGAGTATAGTTTCGAGCCTA
CACCTCAGTATCAGAGGGAACTCCAACTATAAGGCAGTATCCTGCGACTTCAACAATGGCATAACCATCC
AATACAACTTGACATTCTCAGATGCACAAAGTGCTCAGAGCCAGTGTAGAACCTTCAGAGGTAGAGTCCT
AGATATGTTTAGAACTGCCTTCGGGGGGAAATACATGAGGAGTGGCTGGGGCTGGACAGGCTCAGATGGC
AAGACCACCTGGTGTAGCCAGACGAGTTACCAATACCTGATTATACAAAATAGAACCTGGGAAAACCACT
GCACATATGCAGGTCCTTTTGGGATGTCCAGGATTCTCCTTTCCCAAGAGAAGACTAAGTTCCTCACTAG
GAGACTAGCGCTGCAGGAGCCCAAATCTTGTGACAAAACTCACACATGTCCACCGTGCCCAGCACCTGAA
CTCCTGGGGGGACCGTCAGTCTTCCTCTTCCCCCCAAAACCCAAGGACACCCTCATGATCTCCCGGACCC
CTGAGGTCACATGCGTGGTGGTGGACGTGAGCCACGAAGACCCTGAGGTCAAGTTCAACTGGTACGTGGA
CGGCGTGGAGGTGCATAATGCCAAGACAAAGCCGCGGGAGGAGCAGTACAACAGCACGTACCGTGTGGTC
AGCGTCCTCACCGTCCTGCACCAGGACTGGCTGAATGGCAAGGAGTACAAGTGCAAGGTCTCCAACAAAG
CCCTCCCAGCCCCCATCGAGAAAACCATCTCCAAAGCCAAAGGGCAGCCCCGAGAACCACAGGTGTACAC
CCTGCCCCCATCCCGGGAGGAGATGACCAAGAACCAGGTCAGCCTGACCTGCCTGGTCAAAGGCTTCTAT
CCCAGCGACATCGCCGTGGAGTGGGAGAGCAATGGGCAGCCGGAGAACAACTACAAGACCACGCCTCCCG
TGCTGGACTCCGACGGCTCCTTCTTCCTCTATAGCAAGCTCACCGTGGACAAGAGCAGGTGGCAGCAGGG
GAACGTCTTCTCATGCTCCGTGATGCATGAGGCTCTGCACAACCACTACACGCAGAAGAGCCTCTCCCTG
TCTCCGGGTAAATGAGCGGCCGCTCGAGTCTAGAGGGCCCGTTTAAACCCGCTGATCAGCCTCGACTGTG
CCTTCTAGTGCCAGCCATC
